Addgene plasmid #155355: CRY2olig-BFP
Purpose: Lentivector to express CRY2olig-BFP control
Depositing lab: Xiaowei Zhuang. Depositing organization: Harvard University. Publication: m(6)A-binding YTHDF proteins promote stress granule formation. Fu Y, Zhuang X. Nat Chem Biol. 2020 May 25. pii: 10.1038/s41589-020-0524-y. doi: 10.1038/s41589-020-0524-y. PubMed 32451507.
Backbone
  Vector backbone: pFUGW
  Vector type: Lentiviral
Growth in bacteria
  Bacterial resistance: Ampicillin, 100 μg/mL
  Growth temperature: 37°C
  Growth strain: NEB Stable
  Copy number: Unknown
Gene/Insert
  Gene/Insert name: cry2olig-BFP
  Cloning method: Gibson Cloning
  Sequencing primers: 5′ UBC: GTGAGGCGTCAGTTTCTTTG; 3′ CGGAAAGGAGCTGACAGGTG
Terms and licenses: Academic/Nonprofit Terms; Industry Terms: Not Available to Industry
How to cite: CRY2olig-BFP was a gift from Xiaowei Zhuang (Addgene plasmid # 155355 ; http://n2t.net/addgene:155355 ; RRID:Addgene_155355)
