[The description below was written by a language model from this plasmid's Addgene catalogue record and pLannotate feature annotations shown in this document.]
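Description:
CRY2olig-BFP is an HIV-1-based lentiviral transfer plasmid built on the pFUGW backbone, about 11.5 kb in the full sequence record. It is maintained in E. coli through a high-copy ColE1/pUC-type origin with ampicillin resistance (AmpR under its own bla promoter), and also carries an f1 phage origin. The viral genome is transcribed from a CMV enhancer/promoter fused to a truncated 5' LTR. This is followed by the Ψ packaging signal with a partial gag sequence, the Rev response element for Rev-dependent nuclear export, and the cPPT/CTS. A WPRE sits downstream of the payload to boost transcript expression, and the unit closes with a second truncated LTR and a bGH polyadenylation signal. Outside the LTRs, an SV40/EM7 promoter pair drives a bleomycin/Zeocin resistance gene (BleoR) with an SV40 poly(A) signal. Because this cassette lies outside the packaged region, it would not be transferred to transduced cells.

The payload is a fusion expressed from the human ubiquitin C promoter. It joins the N-terminal photolyase homology region of Arabidopsis thaliana cryptochrome 2 to the monomeric blue fluorescent protein TagBFP. The insert name indicates the "CRY2olig" form of this domain, a variant known for strong blue-light-induced clustering, although the feature table annotates the region only as CRY2PHR and does not list the defining mutation. The insert was assembled by Gibson cloning. The depositor describes the construct as a control: it supplies the light-responsive oligomerising module and fluorescent tag with no additional protein attached. It presumably serves as a baseline for CRY2olig fusions in optogenetic clustering experiments from the associated work on YTHDF proteins and stress granule formation.
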