Features (pLannotate 1.2.2; 31 found; start..end, strand, type, name):
      1..380     +  enhancer       CMV enhancer: human cytomegalovirus immediate early enhancer
    381..580     +  promoter       CMV promoter: human cytomegalovirus (CMV) immediate early promoter
    598..778     +  LTR            5' LTR (truncated): truncated 5' long terminal repeat (LTR) from HIV-1
    825..950     +  misc_feature   HIV-1 Ψ: packaging signal of human immunodeficiency virus type 1
    934..1297    +  CDS            HIV-1 gag (fragment): gag protein from human immunodeficiency virus 1; gag
   1443..1676    +  misc_feature   RRE: The Rev response element (RRE) of HIV-1 allows for Rev-dependent mRNA export from the nucleus to the cytoplasm.
   2053..2153    +  CDS            Rev (fragment): human immunodeficiency virus 1 (HIV-1) Rev protein; rev; enhances nuclear export of unspliced and incompletely spliced viral mRNAs
   2203..2320    +  misc_feature   cPPT/CTS: central polypurine tract and central termination sequence of HIV-1
   2385..3596    +  promoter       UbC promoter: human ubiquitin C promoter
   3610..5103    +  CDS            CRY2PHR: N-terminal photolyase homology region of Arabidopsis thaliana cryptochrome 2 binds to CIB1 upon exposure to blue light (Kennedy et al., 2010)
   5176..5871    +  CDS            TagBFP: TagBFP is a basic (constitutively fluorescent) blue fluorescent protein published in 2008, derived from Entacmaea quadricolor. It is reported to be a very rapidly-maturing monomer with very low acid sensitivity.
   5927..5951    +  misc_feature   MCS (fragment): pBluescript multiple cloning site
   5951..6539    +  misc_feature   WPRE: woodchuck hepatitis virus posttranscriptional regulatory element
   6476..7057    +  CDS            nef (fragment): NEF_HV1H2 - Experimental evidence at protein level: Swiss-Prot protein existence level 1. Extracellular Nef protein targets CD4(+) T-lymphocytes for apoptosis by interacting with CXCR4 surface receptors. From Human immunodeficiency virus type 1 group M subtype B (isolate HXB2) (HIV-1).
   7064..7244    +  LTR            5' LTR (truncated): truncated 5' long terminal repeat (LTR) from HIV-1
   7276..7500    +  polyA_signal   bGH poly(A) signal: bovine growth hormone polyadenylation signal
   7504..7525    +  promoter       SV40 promoter (fragment): SV40 enhancer and early promoter
   7546..7974    +  rep_origin     f1 ori (sequence partly withheld): f1 bacteriophage origin of replication; arrow indicates direction of (+) strand synthesis
   7988..8317    +  promoter       SV40 promoter: SV40 enhancer and early promoter
   8365..8412    +  promoter       EM7 promoter: synthetic bacterial promoter&nbsp
   8431..8805    +  CDS            BleoR: antibiotic-binding protein; Sh ble from Streptoalloteichus hindustanus; confers resistance to bleomycin, phleomycin, and Zeocin™
   8815..8940    +  CDS            ble (fragment): BLE_KLEPN - Experimental evidence at protein level: Swiss-Prot protein existence level 1. Binding protein with a strong affinity to the bleomycin family of antibiotics. Binds to CL990; an antimitotic-antibiotic compound. From Klebsiella pneumoniae.
   8935..9056    +  polyA_signal   SV40 poly(A) signal: SV40 polyadenylation signal
   9127..9149    -  protein_bind   lac operator (fragment): The lac repressor binds to the lac operator to inhibit transcription in E. coli. This inhibition can be relieved by adding lactose or isopropyl-β-D-thiogalactopyranoside (IPTG). lac repressor encoded by lacI
   9153..9183    -  promoter       lac promoter: promoter for the E. coli lac operon
   9198..9219    -  protein_bind   CAP binding site: CAP binding activates transcription in the presence of cAMP. E. coli catabolite activator protein
   9232..9324    -  CDS            lacI (fragment): lac repressor; lacI; The lac repressor binds to the lac operator to inhibit transcription in E. coli. This inhibition can be relieved by adding lactose or isopropyl-β-D-thiogalactopyranoside (IPTG).
   9507..10095   -  rep_origin     ori: high-copy-number ColE1/pMB1/pBR322/pUC origin of replication
  10266..11126   -  CDS            AmpR: β-lactamase; bla; confers resistance to ampicillin, carbenicillin, and related antibiotics
  11127..11231   -  promoter       AmpR promoter: bla
  11290..11342   -  misc_feature   bom (fragment): basis of mobility region from pBR322
>Addgene plasmid #155355 | CRY2olig-BFP | addgene full sequence | sequence record 308866 | Addgene NGS Result
GACATTGATTATTGACTAGTTATTAATAGTAATCAATTACGGGGTCATTAGTTCATAGCCCATATATGGA
GTTCCGCGTTACATAACTTACGGTAAATGGCCCGCCTGGCTGACCGCCCAACGACCCCCGCCCATTGACG
TCAATAATGACGTATGTTCCCATAGTAACGCCAATAGGGACTTTCCATTGACGTCAATGGGTGGAGTATT
TACGGTAAACTGCCCACTTGGCAGTACATCAAGTGTATCATATGCCAAGTACGCCCCCTATTGACGTCAA
TGACGGTAAATGGCCCGCCTGGCATTATGCCCAGTACATGACCTTATGGGACTTTCCTACTTGGCAGTAC
ATCTACGTATTAGTCATCGCTATTACCATGGTGATGCGGTTTTGGCAGTACATCAATGGGCGTGGATAGC
GGTTTGACTCACGGGGATTTCCAAGTCTCCACCCCATTGACGTCAATGGGAGTTTGTTTTGGCACCAAAA
TCAACGGGACTTTCCAAAATGTCGTAACAACTCCGCCCCATTGACGCAAATGGGCGGTAGGCGTGTACGG
TGGGAGGTCTATATAAGCAGCGCGTTTTGCCTGTACTGGGTCTCTCTGGTTAGACCAGATCTGAGCCTGG
GAGCTCTCTGGCTAACTAGGGAACCCACTGCTTAAGCCTCAATAAAGCTTGCCTTGAGTGCTTCAAGTAG
TGTGTGCCCGTCTGTTGTGTGACTCTGGTAACTAGAGATCCCTCAGACCCTTTTAGTCAGTGTGGAAAAT
CTCTAGCAGTGGCGCCCGAACAGGGACTTGAAAGCGAAAGGGAAACCAGAGGAGCTCTCTCGACGCAGGA
CTCGGCTTGCTGAAGCGCGCACGGCAAGAGGCGAGGGGCGGCGACTGGTGAGTACGCCAAAAATTTTGAC
TAGCGGAGGCTAGAAGGAGAGAGATGGGTGCGAGAGCGTCAGTATTAAGCGGGGGAGAATTAGATCGCGA
TGGGAAAAAATTCGGTTAAGGCCAGGGGGAAAGAAAAAATATAAATTAAAACATATAGTATGGGCAAGCA
GGGAGCTAGAACGATTCGCAGTTAATCCTGGCCTGTTAGAAACATCAGAAGGCTGTAGACAAATACTGGG
ACAGCTACAACCATCCCTTCAGACAGGATCAGAAGAACTTAGATCATTATATAATACAGTAGCAACCCTC
TATTGTGTGCATCAAAGGATAGAGATAAAAGACACCAAGGAAGCTTTAGACAAGATAGAGGAAGAGCAAA
ACAAAAGTAAGACCACCGCACAGCAAGCGGCCGCTGATCTTCAGACCTGGAGGAGGAGATATGAGGGACA
ATTGGAGAAGTGAATTATATAAATATAAAGTAGTAAAAATTGAACCATTAGGAGTAGCACCCACCAAGGC
AAAGAGAAGAGTGGTGCAGAGAGAAAAAAGAGCAGTGGGAATAGGAGCTTTGTTCCTTGGGTTCTTGGGA
GCAGCAGGAAGCACTATGGGCGCAGCGTCAATGACGCTGACGGTACAGGCCAGACAATTATTGTCTGGTA
TAGTGCAGCAGCAGAACAATTTGCTGAGGGCTATTGAGGCGCAACAGCATCTGTTGCAACTCACAGTCTG
GGGCATCAAGCAGCTCCAGGCAAGAATCCTGGCTGTGGAAAGATACCTAAAGGATCAACAGCTCCTGGGG
ATTTGGGGTTGCTCTGGAAAACTCATTTGCACCACTGCTGTGCCTTGGAATGCTAGTTGGAGTAATAAAT
CTCTGGAACAGATTTGGAATCACACGACCTGGATGGAGTGGGACAGAGAAATTAACAATTACACAAGCTT
AATACACTCCTTAATTGAAGAATCGCAAAACCAGCAAGAAAAGAATGAACAAGAATTATTGGAATTAGAT
AAATGGGCAAGTTTGTGGAATTGGTTTAACATAACAAATTGGCTGTGGTATATAAAATTATTCATAATGA
TAGTAGGAGGCTTGGTAGGTTTAAGAATAGTTTTTGCTGTACTTTCTATAGTGAATAGAGTTAGGCAGGG
ATATTCACCATTATCGTTTCAGACCCACCTCCCAACCCCGAGGGGACCCGACAGGCCCGAAGGAATAGAA
GAAGAAGGTGGAGAGAGAGACAGAGACAGATCCATTCGATTAGTGAACGGATCGGCACTGCGTGCGCCAA
TTCTGCAGACAAATGGCAGTATTCATCCACAATTTTAAAAGAAAAGGGGGGATTGGGGGGTACAGTGCAG
GGGAAAGAATAGTAGACATAATAGCAACAGACATACAAACTAAAGAATTACAAAAACAAATTACAAAAAT
TCAAAATTTTCGGGTTTATTACAGGGACAGCAGAGATCCAGTTTGGTTAATTAACCCGTGTCGGCTCCAG
ATCTGGCCTCCGCGCCGGGTTTTGGCGCCTCCCGCGGGCGCCCCCCTCCTCACGGCGAGCGCTGCCACGT
CAGACGAAGGGCGCAGCGAGCGTCCTGATCCTTCCGCCCGGACGCTCAGGACAGCGGCCCGCTGCTCATA
AGACTCGGCCTTAGAACCCCAGTATCAGCAGAAGGACATTTTAGGACGGGACTTGGGTGACTCTAGGGCA
CTGGTTTTCTTTCCAGAGAGCGGAACAGGCGAGGAAAAGTAGTCCCTTCTCGGCGATTCTGCGGAGGGAT
CTCCGTGGGGCGGTGAACGCCGATGATTATATAAGGACGCGCCGGGTGTGGCACAGCTAGTTCCGTCGCA
GCCGGGATTTGGGTCGCGGTTCTTGTTTGTGGATCGCTGTGATCGTCACTTGGTGAGTAGCGGGCTGCTG
GGCTGGCCGGGGCTTTCGTGGCCGCCGGGCCGCTCGGTGGGACGGAAGCGTGTGGAGAGACCGCCAAGGG
CTGTAGTCTGGGTCCGCGAGCAAGGTTGCCCTGAACTGGGGGTTGGGGGGAGCGCAGCAAAATGGCGGCT
GTTCCCGAGTCTTGAATGGAAGACGCTTGTGAGGCGGGCTGTGAGGTCGTTGAAACAAGGTGGGGGGCAT
GGTGGGCGGCAAGAACCCAAGGTCTTGAGGCCTTCGCTAATGCGGGAAAGCTCTTATTCGGGTGAGATGG
GCTGGGGCACCATCTGGGGACCCTGACGTGAAGTTTGTCACTGACTGGAGAACTCGGTTTGTCGTCTGTT
GCGGGGGCGGCAGTTATGGCGGTGCCGTTGGGCAGTGCACCCGTACCTTTGGGAGCGCGCGCCCTCGTCG
TGTCGTGACGTCACCCGTTCTGTTGGCTTATAATGCAGGGTGGGGCCACCTGCCGGTAGGTGTGCGGTAG
GCTTTTCTCCGTCGCAGGACGCAGGGTTCGGGCCTAGGGTAGGCTCTCCTGAATCGACAGGCGCCGGACC
TCTGGTGAGGGGAGGGATAAGTGAGGCGTCAGTTTCTTTGGTCGGTTTTATGTACCTATCTTCTTAAGTA
GCTGAAGCTCCGGTTTTGAACTATGCGCTCGGGGTTGGCGAGTGTGTTTTGTGAAGTTTTTTAGGCACCT
TTTGAAATGTAATCATTTGGGTCAATATGTAATTTTCAGTGTTAGACTAGTAAATTGTCCGCTAAATTCT
GGCCGTTTTTGGCTTTTTTGTTAGACAGGATCCGCCACCATGAAGATGGACAAAAAGACTATAGTTTGGT
TTAGAAGAGACCTAAGGATTGAGGATAATCCTGCATTAGCAGCAGCTGCTCACGAAGGATCTGTTTTTCC
TGTCTTCATTTGGTGTCCTGAAGAAGAAGGACAGTTTTATCCTGGAAGAGCTTCAAGATGGTGGATGAAA
CAATCACTTGCTCACTTATCTCAATCCTTGAAGGCTCTTGGATCTGACCTCACTTTAATCAAAACCCACA
ACACGATTTCAGCGATCTTGGATTGTATCCGCGTTACCGGTGCTACAAAAGTCGTCTTTAACCACCTCTA
TGATCCTGTTTCGTTAGTTCGGGACCATACCGTAAAGGAGAAGCTGGTGGAACGTGGGATCTCTGTGCAA
AGCTACAATGGAGATCTATTGTATGAACCGTGGGAGATATACTGCGAAAAGGGCAAACCTTTTACGAGTT
TCAATTCTTACTGGAAGAAATGCTTAGATATGTCGATTGAATCCGTTATGCTTCCTCCTCCTTGGCGGTT
GATGCCAATAACTGCAGCGGCTGAAGCGATTTGGGCGTGTTCGATTGAAGAACTAGGGCTGGAGAATGAG
GCCGAGAAACCGAGCAATGCGTTGTTAACTAGAGCTTGGTCTCCAGGATGGAGCAATGCTGATAAGTTAC
TAAATGAGTTCATCGAGAAGCAGTTGATAGATTATGCAAAGAACAGCAAGAAAGTTGTTGGGAATTCTAC
TTCACTACTTTCTCCGTATCTCCATTTCGGGGAAATAAGCGTCAGACACGTTTTCCAGTGTGCCCGGATG
AAACAAATTATATGGGCAAGAGATAAGAACAGTGAAGGAGAAGAAAGTGCAGATCTTTTTCTTAGGGGAA
TCGGTTTAAGAGAGTATTCTCGGTATATATGTTTCAACTTCCCGTTTACTCACGAGCAATCGTTGTTGAG
TCATCTTCGGTTTTTCCCTTGGGATGCTGATGTTGATAAGTTCAAGGCCTGGAGACAAGGCAGGACCGGT
TATCCGTTGGTGGATGCCGGAATGAGAGAGCTTTGGGCTACCGGATGGATGCATAACAGAATAAGAGTGA
TTGTTTCAAGCTTTGCTGTGAAGTTTCTTCTCCTTCCATGGAAATGGGGAATGAAGTATTTCTGGGATAC
ACTTTTGGATGCTGATTTGGAATGTGACATCCTTGGCTGGCAGTATATCTCTGGGAGTATCCCCGATGGC
CACGAGCTTGATCGCTTGGACAATCCCGCGTTACAAGGCGCCAAATATGACCCAGAAGGTGAGTACATAA
GGCAATGGCTTCCCGAGCTTGCGAGATTGCCAACTGAATGGATCCATCATCCATGGGACGCTCCTTTAAC
CGTACTCAAAGCTTCTGGTGTGGAACTCGGAACAAACTATGCGAAACCCATTGTAGACATCGACACAGCT
CGTGAGCTACTAGCTAAAGCTATTTCAAGAACCCGTGGAGCACAGATCATGATCGGAGCAGCAGCCCGGG
ATCCACCGGTCGCCACCGATCCAGGTGGTGGTTCAGGAGGCGGCGGAGGTGGAGGTGGAAGCGGTAGCGA
GCTGATTAAGGAGAACATGCACATGAAGCTGTACATGGAGGGCACCGTGGACAACCATCACTTCAAGTGC
ACATCCGAGGGCGAAGGCAAGCCCTACGAGGGCACCCAGACCATGAGAATCAAGGTGGTCGAGGGCGGCC
CTCTCCCCTTCGCCTTCGACATCCTGGCTACTAGCTTCCTCTACGGCAGCAAGACCTTCATCAACCACAC
CCAGGGCATCCCCGACTTCTTCAAGCAGTCCTTCCCTGAGGGCTTCACATGGGAGAGAGTCACCACATAC
GAAGACGGGGGCGTGCTGACCGCTACCCAGGACACCAGCCTCCAGGACGGCTGCCTCATCTACAACGTCA
AGATCAGAGGGGTGAACTTCACATCCAACGGCCCTGTGATGCAGAAGAAAACACTCGGCTGGGAGGCCTT
CACCGAGACGCTGTACCCCGCTGACGGCGGCCTGGAAGGCAGAAACGACATGGCCCTGAAGCTCGTGGGC
GGGAGCCATCTGATCGCAAACATCAAGACCACATATAGATCCAAGAAACCCGCTAAGAACCTCAAGATGC
CTGGCGTCTACTATGTGGACTACAGACTGGAAAGAATCAAGGAGGCCAACAACGAGACCTACGTCGAGCA
GCACGAGGTGGCAGTGGCCAGATACTGCGACCTCCCTAGCAAACTGGGGCACAAGCTTAATGGTGGAGGT
AGTGGAAGTGGCGGAAGCGGAAGCCTAGGCGCGCCACCTGCAGGTTGAATTCGATATCAAGCTTATCGAT
AATCAACCTCTGGATTACAAAATTTGTGAAAGATTGACTGGTATTCTTAACTATGTTGCTCCTTTTACGC
TATGTGGATACGCTGCTTTAATGCCTTTGTATCATGCTATTGCTTCCCGTATGGCTTTCATTTTCTCCTC
CTTGTATAAATCCTGGTTGCTGTCTCTTTATGAGGAGTTGTGGCCCGTTGTCAGGCAACGTGGCGTGGTG
TGCACTGTGTTTGCTGACGCAACCCCCACTGGTTGGGGCATTGCCACCACCTGTCAGCTCCTTTCCGGGA
CTTTCGCTTTCCCCCTCCCTATTGCCACGGCGGAACTCATCGCCGCCTGCCTTGCCCGCTGCTGGACAGG
GGCTCGGCTGTTGGGCACTGACAATTCCGTGGTGTTGTCGGGGAAATCATCGTCCTTTCCTTGGCTGCTC
GCCTGTGTTGCCACCTGGATTCTGCGCGGGACGTCCTTCTGCTACGTCCCTTCGGCCCTCAATCCAGCGG
ACCTTCCTTCCCGCGGCCTGCTGCCGGCTCTGCGGCCTCTTCCGCGTCTTCGCCTTCGCCCTCAGACGAG
TCGGATCTCCCTTTGGGCCGCCTCCCCGCATCGATACCGTCGACCTCGAGACCTAGAAAAACATGGAGCA
ATCACAAGTAGCAATACAGCAGCTACCAATGCTGATTGTGCCTGGCTAGAAGCACAAGAGGAGGAGGAGG
TGGGTTTTCCAGTCACACCTCAGGTACCTTTAAGACCAATGACTTACAAGGCAGCTGTAGATCTTAGCCA
CTTTTTAAAAGAAAAGGGGGGACTGGAAGGGCTAATTCACTCCCAACGAAGACAAGATATCCTTGATCTG
TGGATCTACCACACACAAGGCTACTTCCCTGATTGGCAGAACTACACACCAGGGCCAGGGATCAGATATC
CACTGACCTTTGGATGGTGCTACAAGCTAGTACCAGTTGAGCAAGAGAAGGTAGAAGAAGCCAATGAAGG
AGAGAACACCCGCTTGTTACACCCTGTGAGCCTGCATGGGATGGATGACCCGGAGAGAGAAGTATTAGAG
TGGAGGTTTGACAGCCGCCTAGCATTTCATCACATGGCCCGAGAGCTGCATCCGGACTGTACTGGGTCTC
TCTGGTTAGACCAGATCTGAGCCTGGGAGCTCTCTGGCTAACTAGGGAACCCACTGCTTAAGCCTCAATA
AAGCTTGCCTTGAGTGCTTCAAGTAGTGTGTGCCCGTCTGTTGTGTGACTCTGGTAACTAGAGATCCCTC
AGACCCTTTTAGTCAGTGTGGAAAATCTCTAGCAGGGCCCGTTTAAACCCGCTGATCAGCCTCGACTGTG
CCTTCTAGTTGCCAGCCATCTGTTGTTTGCCCCTCCCCCGTGCCTTCCTTGACCCTGGAAGGTGCCACTC
CCACTGTCCTTTCCTAATAAAATGAGGAAATTGCATCGCATTGTCTGAGTAGGTGTCATTCTATTCTGGG
GGGTGGGGTGGGGCAGGACAGCAAGGGGGAGGATTGGGAAGACAATAGCAGGCATGCTGGGGATGCGGTG
GGCTCTATGGCTTCTGAGGCGGAAAGAACCAGCTGGGGCTCTAGGGGGTATCCCC
[124 nt withheld, positions 7546-7669]
C
[91 nt withheld, positions 7671-7761]
A
[49 nt withheld, positions 7763-7811]
CCTTTGACGTTGGAGTCCACGTTCTTT
[37 nt withheld, positions 7839-7875]
ACCCTATCTCGGTCTATTCTTTTGATTTATAAGGGATTTTGCCGATTTCGGCCTATTGGTTAAAAAATGA
GCTGATTTAACAAAAATTTAACGCGAATTAATTCTGTGGAATGTGTGTCAGTTAGGGTGTGGAAAGTCCC
CAGGCTCCCCAGCAGGCAGAAGTATGCAAAGCATGCATCTCAATTAGTCAGCAACCAGGTGTGGAAAGTC
CCCAGGCTCCCCAGCAGGCAGAAGTATGCAAAGCATGCATCTCAATTAGTCAGCAACCATAGTCCCGCCC
CTAACTCCGCCCATCCCGCCCCTAACTCCGCCCAGTTCCGCCCATTCTCCGCCCCATGGCTGACTAATTT
TTTTTATTTATGCAGAGGCCGAGGCCGCCTCTGCCTCTGAGCTATTCCAGAAGTAGTGAGGAGGCTTTTT
TGGAGGCCTAGGCTTTTGCAAAAAGCTCCCGGGAGCTTGTATATCCATTTTCGGATCTGATCAGCACGTG
TTGACAATTAATCATCGGCATAGTATATCGGCATAGTATAATACGACAAGGTGAGGAACTAAACCATGGC
CAAGTTGACCAGTGCCGTTCCGGTGCTCACCGCGCGCGACGTCGCCGGAGCGGTCGAGTTCTGGACCGAC
CGGCTCGGGTTCTCCCGGGACTTCGTGGAGGACGACTTCGCCGGTGTGGTCCGGGACGACGTGACCCTGT
TCATCAGCGCGGTCCAGGACCAGGTGGTGCCGGACAACACCCTGGCCTGGGTGTGGGTGCGCGGCCTGGA
CGAGCTGTACGCCGAGTGGTCGGAGGTCGTGTCCACGAACTTCCGGGACGCCTCCGGGCCGGCCATGACC
GAGATCGGCGAGCAGCCGTGGGGGCGGGAGTTCGCCCTGCGCGACCCGGCCGGCAACTGCGTGCACTTCG
TGGCCGAGGAGCAGGACTGACACGTGCTACGAGATTTCGATTCCACCGCCGCCTTCTATGAAAGGTTGGG
CTTCGGAATCGTTTTCCGGGACGCCGGCTGGATGATCCTCCAGCGCGGGGATCTCATGCTGGAGTTCTTC
GCCCACCCCAACTTGTTTATTGCAGCTTATAATGGTTACAAATAAAGCAATAGCATCACAAATTTCACAA
ATAAAGCATTTTTTTCACTGCATTCTAGTTGTGGTTTGTCCAAACTCATCAATGTATCTTATCATGTCTG
TATACCGTCGACCTCTAGCTAGAGCTTGGCGTAATCATGGTCATAGCTGTTTCCTGTGTGAAATTGTTAT
CCGCTCACAATTCCACACAACATACGAGCCGGAAGCATAAAGTGTAAAGCCTGGGGTGCCTAATGAGTGA
GCTAACTCACATTAATTGCGTTGCGCTCACTGCCCGCTTTCCAGTCGGGAAACCTGTCGTGCCAGCTGCA
TTAATGAATCGGCCAACGCGCGGGGAGAGGCGGTTTGCGTATTGGGCGCTCTTCCGCTTCCTCGCTCACT
GACTCGCTGCGCTCGGTCGTTCGGCTGCGGCGAGCGGTATCAGCTCACTCAAAGGCGGTAATACGGTTAT
CCACAGAATCAGGGGATAACGCAGGAAAGAACATGTGAGCAAAAGGCCAGCAAAAGGCCAGGAACCGTAA
AAAGGCCGCGTTGCTGGCGTTTTTCCATAGGCTCCGCCCCCCTGACGAGCATCACAAAAATCGACGCTCA
AGTCAGAGGTGGCGAAACCCGACAGGACTATAAAGATACCAGGCGTTTCCCCCTGGAAGCTCCCTCGTGC
GCTCTCCTGTTCCGACCCTGCCGCTTACCGGATACCTGTCCGCCTTTCTCCCTTCGGGAAGCGTGGCGCT
TTCTCATAGCTCACGCTGTAGGTATCTCAGTTCGGTGTAGGTCGTTCGCTCCAAGCTGGGCTGTGTGCAC
GAACCCCCCGTTCAGCCCGACCGCTGCGCCTTATCCGGTAACTATCGTCTTGAGTCCAACCCGGTAAGAC
ACGACTTATCGCCACTGGCAGCAGCCACTGGTAACAGGATTAGCAGAGCGAGGTATGTAGGCGGTGCTAC
AGAGTTCTTGAAGTGGTGGCCTAACTACGGCTACACTAGAAGAACAGTATTTGGTATCTGCGCTCTGCTG
AAGCCAGTTACCTTCGGAAAAAGAGTTGGTAGCTCTTGATCCGGCAAACAAACCACCGCTGGTAGCGGTG
GTTTTTTTGTTTGCAAGCAGCAGATTACGCGCAGAAAAAAAGGATCTCAAGAAGATCCTTTGATCTTTTC
TACGGGGTCTGACGCTCAGTGGAACGAAAACTCACGTTAAGGGATTTTGGTCATGAGATTATCAAAAAGG
ATCTTCACCTAGATCCTTTTAAATTAAAAATGAAGTTTTAAATCAATCTAAAGTATATATGAGTAAACTT
GGTCTGACAGTTACCAATGCTTAATCAGTGAGGCACCTATCTCAGCGATCTGTCTATTTCGTTCATCCAT
AGTTGCCTGACTCCCCGTCGTGTAGATAACTACGATACGGGAGGGCTTACCATCTGGCCCCAGTGCTGCA
ATGATACCGCGAGACCCACGCTCACCGGCTCCAGATTTATCAGCAATAAACCAGCCAGCCGGAAGGGCCG
AGCGCAGAAGTGGTCCTGCAACTTTATCCGCCTCCATCCAGTCTATTAATTGTTGCCGGGAAGCTAGAGT
AAGTAGTTCGCCAGTTAATAGTTTGCGCAACGTTGTTGCCATTGCTACAGGCATCGTGGTGTCACGCTCG
TCGTTTGGTATGGCTTCATTCAGCTCCGGTTCCCAACGATCAAGGCGAGTTACATGATCCCCCATGTTGT
GCAAAAAAGCGGTTAGCTCCTTCGGTCCTCCGATCGTTGTCAGAAGTAAGTTGGCCGCAGTGTTATCACT
CATGGTTATGGCAGCACTGCATAATTCTCTTACTGTCATGCCATCCGTAAGATGCTTTTCTGTGACTGGT
GAGTACTCAACCAAGTCATTCTGAGAATAGTGTATGCGGCGACCGAGTTGCTCTTGCCCGGCGTCAATAC
GGGATAATACCGCGCCACATAGCAGAACTTTAAAAGTGCTCATCATTGGAAAACGTTCTTCGGGGCGAAA
ACTCTCAAGGATCTTACCGCTGTTGAGATCCAGTTCGATGTAACCCACTCGTGCACCCAACTGATCTTCA
GCATCTTTTACTTTCACCAGCGTTTCTGGGTGAGCAAAAACAGGAAGGCAAAATGCCGCAAAAAAGGGAA
TAAGGGCGACACGGAAATGTTGAATACTCATACTCTTCCTTTTTCAATATTATTGAAGCATTTATCAGGG
TTATTGTCTCATGAGCGGATACATATTTGAATGTATTTAGAAAAATAAACAAATAGGGGTTCCGCGCACA
TTTCCCCGAAAAGTGCCACCTGACGTCGACGGATCGGGAGATCTCCCGATCCCCTATGGTGCACTCTCAG
TACAATCTGCTCTGATGCCGCATAGTTAAGCCAGTATCTGCTCCCTGCTTGTGTGTTGGAGGTCGCTGAG
TAGTGCGCGAGCAAAATTTAAGCTACAACAAGGCAAGGCTTGACCGACAATTGCATGAAGAATCTGCTTA
GGGTTAGGCGTTTTGCGCTGCTTCGCGATGTACGGGCCAGATATACGCGTT
