>Addgene plasmid #155355 | CRY2olig-BFP | depositor partial sequence | sequence record 300672 | CRY2olig-BFP sequence 2319 bps
ATGAAGATGGACAAAAAGACTATAGTTTGGTTTAGAAGAGACCTAAGGATTGAGGATAATCCTGCATTAG
CAGCAGCTGCTCACGAAGGATCTGTTTTTCCTGTCTTCATTTGGTGTCCTGAAGAAGAAGGACAGTTTTA
TCCTGGAAGAGCTTCAAGATGGTGGATGAAACAATCACTTGCTCACTTATCTCAATCCTTGAAGGCTCTT
GGATCTGACCTCACTTTAATCAAAACCCACAACACGATTTCAGCGATCTTGGATTGTATCCGCGTTACCG
GTGCTACAAAAGTCGTCTTTAACCACCTCTATGATCCTGTTTCGTTAGTTCGGGACCATACCGTAAAGGA
GAAGCTGGTGGAACGTGGGATCTCTGTGCAAAGCTACAATGGAGATCTATTGTATGAACCGTGGGAGATA
TACTGCGAAAAGGGCAAACCTTTTACGAGTTTCAATTCTTACTGGAAGAAATGCTTAGATATGTCGATTG
AATCCGTTATGCTTCCTCCTCCTTGGCGGTTGATGCCAATAACTGCAGCGGCTGAAGCGATTTGGGCGTG
TTCGATTGAAGAACTAGGGCTGGAGAATGAGGCCGAGAAACCGAGCAATGCGTTGTTAACTAGAGCTTGG
TCTCCAGGATGGAGCAATGCTGATAAGTTACTAAATGAGTTCATCGAGAAGCAGTTGATAGATTATGCAA
AGAACAGCAAGAAAGTTGTTGGGAATTCTACTTCACTACTTTCTCCGTATCTCCATTTCGGGGAAATAAG
CGTCAGACACGTTTTCCAGTGTGCCCGGATGAAACAAATTATATGGGCAAGAGATAAGAACAGTGAAGGA
GAAGAAAGTGCAGATCTTTTTCTTAGGGGAATCGGTTTAAGAGAGTATTCTCGGTATATATGTTTCAACT
TCCCGTTTACTCACGAGCAATCGTTGTTGAGTCATCTTCGGTTTTTCCCTTGGGATGCTGATGTTGATAA
GTTCAAGGCCTGGAGACAAGGCAGGACCGGTTATCCGTTGGTGGATGCCGGAATGAGAGAGCTTTGGGCT
ACCGGATGGATGCATAACAGAATAAGAGTGATTGTTTCAAGCTTTGCTGTGAAGTTTCTTCTCCTTCCAT
GGAAATGGGGAATGAAGTATTTCTGGGATACACTTTTGGATGCTGATTTGGAATGTGACATCCTTGGCTG
GCAGTATATCTCTGGGAGTATCCCCGATGGCCACGAGCTTGATCGCTTGGACAATCCCGCGTTACAAGGC
GCCAAATATGACCCAGAAGGTGAGTACATAAGGCAATGGCTTCCCGAGCTTGCGAGATTGCCAACTGAAT
GGATCCATCATCCATGGGACGCTCCTTTAACCGTACTCAAAGCTTCTGGTGTGGAACTCGGAACAAACTA
TGCGAAACCCATTGTAGACATCGACACAGCTCGTGAGCTACTAGCTAAAGCTATTTCAAGAACCCGTGGA
GCACAGATCATGATCGGAGCAGCAGCCCGGGATCCACCGGTCGCCACCGATCCAGGTGGTGGTTCAGGAG
GCGGCGGAGGTGGAGGTGGAAGCGGTAGCGAGCTGATTAAGGAGAACATGCACATGAAGCTGTACATGGA
GGGCACCGTGGACAACCATCACTTCAAGTGCACATCCGAGGGCGAAGGCAAGCCCTACGAGGGCACCCAG
ACCATGAGAATCAAGGTGGTCGAGGGCGGCCCTCTCCCCTTCGCCTTCGACATCCTGGCTACTAGCTTCC
TCTACGGCAGCAAGACCTTCATCAACCACACCCAGGGCATCCCCGACTTCTTCAAGCAGTCCTTCCCTGA
GGGCTTCACATGGGAGAGAGTCACCACATACGAAGACGGGGGCGTGCTGACCGCTACCCAGGACACCAGC
CTCCAGGACGGCTGCCTCATCTACAACGTCAAGATCAGAGGGGTGAACTTCACATCCAACGGCCCTGTGA
TGCAGAAGAAAACACTCGGCTGGGAGGCCTTCACCGAGACGCTGTACCCCGCTGACGGCGGCCTGGAAGG
CAGAAACGACATGGCCCTGAAGCTCGTGGGCGGGAGCCATCTGATCGCAAACATCAAGACCACATATAGA
TCCAAGAAACCCGCTAAGAACCTCAAGATGCCTGGCGTCTACTATGTGGACTACAGACTGGAAAGAATCA
AGGAGGCCAACAACGAGACCTACGTCGAGCAGCACGAGGTGGCAGTGGCCAGATACTGCGACCTCCCTAG
CAAACTGGGGCACAAGCTTAATGGTGGAGGTAGTGGAAGTGGCGGAAGCGGAAGCCTAGGCGCGCCACCT
GCAGGTTGA
